Addgene plasmid #128706: pCPP5617
Purpose: Phytopathogen Pseudomonas syringae pv. tomato type III secretion system effector (gene lacking stop codon) Gateway donor clone
Depositing lab: Alan Collmer. Depositing organization: Cornell University. Publication: A survey of the Pseudomonas syringae pv. tomato DC3000 type III secretion system effector repertoire reveals several effectors that are deleterious when expressed in Saccharomyces cerevisiae. Munkvold KR, Martin ME, Bronstein PA, Collmer A. Mol Plant Microbe Interact. 2008 Apr;21(4):490-502. doi: 10.1094/MPMI-21-4-0490. PubMed 18321194.
Backbone
  Vector backbone: pENTR/SD/D-TOPO
  Vector type: Bacterial Expression
Growth in bacteria
  Bacterial resistance: Kanamycin, 50 μg/mL
  Growth temperature: 37°C
  Growth strain: DH5alpha
  Copy number: High Copy
Gene/Insert
  Gene/Insert name: hopB1
  Species: Pseudomonas syringae
  Cloning method: TOPO Cloning
Terms and licenses: Academic/Nonprofit Terms; Industry Terms: Not Available to Industry
Depositor comments: Also reference: PMID 29742421.
How to cite: pCPP5617 was a gift from Alan Collmer (Addgene plasmid # 128706 ; http://n2t.net/addgene:128706 ; RRID:Addgene_128706)
