[The description below was written by a language model from this plasmid's Addgene catalogue record and pLannotate feature annotations shown in this document.]
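Description:
pCPP5617 is a Gateway entry (donor) clone built in the pENTR/SD/D-TOPO backbone, carrying the hopB1 gene from the plant pathogen Pseudomonas syringae pv. tomato, which encodes an effector of the type III secretion system. The gene was inserted by directional TOPO cloning and lacks its stop codon, so that after transfer into a destination vector the open reading frame can read through into a C-terminal tag or fusion partner supplied by that vector. The plasmid is about 4 kb, replicates in E. coli from a high-copy ColE1/pUC-type origin, and is selected with kanamycin through an aminoglycoside phosphotransferase (KanR) gene.

The feature table does not annotate the insert itself, but the unannotated stretch of roughly 1.4 kb between the T7 gene 10 ribosome binding site and attL2 corresponds to where hopB1 should lie. This region is bracketed by attL1 and attL2, the recombination sites used in the LR Clonase reaction to move the insert in a defined orientation and frame into any attR-containing destination vector. The upstream ribosome binding site, characteristic of the SD version of this backbone, travels with the gene and supports translation in bacterial hosts. The rrnB T1 and T2 terminators sit upstream of attL1 and insulate the cassette from read-through transcription originating in the backbone, while a T7 promoter lies just beyond attL2, pointing back toward the insert. The short lacI and lacZα fragments are backbone remnants with no evident function. The associated work surveyed the DC3000 effector repertoire by expression in Saccharomyces cerevisiae, and this clone serves as a source for shuttling hopB1 into such expression vectors.
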