Features (pLannotate 1.2.2; 10 found; start..end, strand, type, name):
      1..21      +  RBS            RBS: efficient ribosome binding site from bacteriophage T7 gene 10 (Olins and Rangwala, 1989)
   1448..1547    -  protein_bind   attL2: mutant version of attL; recombination site for the Gateway® LR reaction LR Clonase™
   1565..1583    -  promoter       T7 promoter: promoter for bacteriophage T7 RNA polymerase
   1717..2526    +  CDS            KanR: aminoglycoside phosphotransferase; aph(3')-Ia; confers resistance to kanamycin in bacteria or G418 (Geneticin®) in eukaryotes
   2673..3261    +  rep_origin     ori: high-copy-number ColE1/pMB1/pBR322/pUC origin of replication
   3444..3536    +  CDS            lacI (fragment): lac repressor; lacI; The lac repressor binds to the lac operator to inhibit transcription in E. coli. This inhibition can be relieved by adding lactose or isopropyl-β-D-thiogalactopyranoside (IPTG).
   3591..3618    -  terminator     rrnB T2 terminator: transcription terminator T2 from the E. coli rrnB gene
   3750..3793    +  terminator     rrnB T1 terminator: Escherichia coli rrnB; transcription terminator T1 from the E. coli rrnB gene
   3840..3876    -  CDS            lacZα (fragment): LacZα fragment of β-galactosidase; lacZ fragment
   3892..3991    +  protein_bind   attL1: mutant version of attL; recombination site for the Gateway® LR reaction LR Clonase™
>Addgene plasmid #128706 | pCPP5617 | addgene full sequence | sequence record 252494 | Addgene NGS Result
TTGTTTAACTTTAAGAAGGAGCCCTTCACCATGAGACCCGTCGGTGGACCGGCTCCAGGCTATTATCCGC
CAACCTATGAAGCTGAGCGTCCCACTGCGCAAGCTGCAGGAAACGATCGCGCCCGATCTTCACAGGCCAG
TTCCTCTCCAGCAGCCAGCGTTGCGCCAGAGACTCCAATGCTGGGGGACCTGAAGCGCTTTCCAGCCGGG
CGCTATCCGGATATGAAGGTAGAAAATATCCGGCTGAAAATCGAGGGGCAGGAGCCTGGCGGAAAGGATG
GCGTAAAGCACACCAGAAGGCGTAAGCCGGACGCAGCAGGCAGCAGTCATGTGCACGGCGGCCAGAGCGT
GGCCTCGACCTCGGCTTCAGCTCAAAGCAAAGCATTGCAGGATACGAACTTCAAGGCGAGCGATCTTGCC
GAGCTCGCGCGCTGGTGTGAGAGCCCGCACCCCTATGCGCTGGCACCCTCAAAAGCAGCGGGGAAAAGCA
GCCAACTGTCTGCAAATGTTGTGAGCATCCTGTTGCAAGAAGGCAAGCACGCCCTTGAACAGCGCCTTGA
GGCTCAAGGTCTCAAGCTGGCCGACGTTGTTGTCTCGGAAGGTCGGGACCACCTTCATATAAATCTCAAT
TACCTTGAAATGGACAGTTGTCTGGGGACGTCCAAGGGTTTATGGGCACCTGACAGTAATGACAAGAAAC
TGATTGCCAAGGCAGCGCGTTATTTTGATGATTTCAACGCGCAAAAGTTACCTGAGCTGGCGCCGTTGAC
GAAGATGAAAAGCAAGGACAGTCTCGGTGTCATGCGCGAGCTGTTACGTGATGCGCCGGGGCTTGTTATT
GGTGAGGGTCACAATTCAACGTCCAGCAAGCGTGAACTGATCAATAACATGAAGAGCTTGAAGGCCAGTG
GCGTGACCACGCTTTTTATGGAGCACCTCTGCGCCGAGTCACATGACAAGGCGCTCAATAATTACCTGAG
CGCGCCCAAAGGCAGTCCGATGCCTGCCAGGCTGAAAAACTACCTCGATTTGCAGAGTCAGGGTCATCAG
GCCCCGGAAGAGCTCCACACGAAATATAACTTCACCACCTTGGTGGAAGCGGCCAAGCACGCCGGGTTGC
GCGTTGTCTCGCTGGATACAACGTCCACCTATATGGCCCCGGAGAAAGCTGAGATAAAGCGTGCCCAAGC
CATGAATTACTACGCAGCAGAAAAAATAAGGCTGAGCAAACCGGAAGGTAAGTGGGTCGCTTTTGTCGGG
GCAACGCACGCCACTTCCTGTGACGGAGTCCCAGGGTTGGCAGAGTTGCATGGGGTACGCAGTCTGGTGA
TCGATGATCTGGGCCTCAAGTCCCGAGCGACCGTCGATATCAATGTGAAAAACTACGGCGGCAAGCTGAA
TCCAGACGTGAGGCTTTCCTATAAGGTCTGCAAGGGTGGGCGCGCCGACCCAGCTTTCTTGTACAAAGTT
GGCATTATAAGAAAGCATTGCTTATCAATTTGTTGCAACGAACAGGTCACTATCAGTCAAAATAAAATCA
TTATTTGCCATCCAGCTGATATCCCCTATAGTGAGTCGTATTACATGGTCATAGCTGTTTCCTGGCAGCT
CTGGCCCGTGTCTCAAAATCTCTGATGTTACATTGCACAAGATAAAAATATATCATCATGAACAATAAAA
CTGTCTGCTTACATAAACAGTAATACAAGGGGTGTTATGAGCCATATTCAACGGGAAACGTCGAGGCCGC
GATTAAATTCCAACATGGATGCTGATTTATATGGGTATAAATGGGCTCGCGATAATGTCGGGCAATCAGG
TGCGACAATCTATCGCTTGTATGGGAAGCCCGATGCGCCAGAGTTGTTTCTGAAACATGGCAAAGGTAGC
GTTGCCAATGATGTTACAGATGAGATGGTCAGACTAAACTGGCTGACGGAATTTATGCCTCTTCCGACCA
TCAAGCATTTTATCCGTACTCCTGATGATGCATGGTTACTCACCACTGCGATCCCCGGAAAAACAGCATT
CCAGGTATTAGAAGAATATCCTGATTCAGGTGAAAATATTGTTGATGCGCTGGCAGTGTTCCTGCGCCGG
TTGCATTCGATTCCTGTTTGTAATTGTCCTTTTAACAGCGATCGCGTATTTCGTCTCGCTCAGGCGCAAT
CACGAATGAATAACGGTTTGGTTGATGCGAGTGATTTTGATGACGAGCGTAATGGCTGGCCTGTTGAACA
AGTCTGGAAAGAAATGCATAAACTTTTGCCATTCTCACCGGATTCAGTCGTCACTCATGGTGATTTCTCA
CTTGATAACCTTATTTTTGACGAGGGGAAATTAATAGGTTGTATTGATGTTGGACGAGTCGGAATCGCAG
ACCGATACCAGGATCTTGCCATCCTATGGAACTGCCTCGGTGAGTTTTCTCCTTCATTACAGAAACGGCT
TTTTCAAAAATATGGTATTGATAATCCTGATATGAATAAATTGCAGTTTCATTTGATGCTCGATGAGTTT
TTCTAATCAGAATTGGTTAATTGGTTGTAACACTGGCAGAGCATTACGCTGACTTGACGGGACGGCGCAA
GCTCATGACCAAAATCCCTTAACGTGAGTTACGCGTCGTTCCACTGAGCGTCAGACCCCGTAGAAAAGAT
CAAAGGATCTTCTTGAGATCCTTTTTTTCTGCGCGTAATCTGCTGCTTGCAAACAAAAAAACCACCGCTA
CCAGCGGTGGTTTGTTTGCCGGATCAAGAGCTACCAACTCTTTTTCCGAAGGTAACTGGCTTCAGCAGAG
CGCAGATACCAAATACTGTTCTTCTAGTGTAGCCGTAGTTAGGCCACCACTTCAAGAACTCTGTAGCACC
GCCTACATACCTCGCTCTGCTAATCCTGTTACCAGTGGCTGCTGCCAGTGGCGATAAGTCGTGTCTTACC
GGGTTGGACTCAAGACGATAGTTACCGGATAAGGCGCAGCGGTCGGGCTGAACGGGGGGTTCGTGCACAC
AGCCCAGCTTGGAGCGAACGACCTACACCGAACTGAGATACCTACAGCGTGAGCTATGAGAAAGCGCCAC
GCTTCCCGAAGGGAGAAAGGCGGACAGGTATCCGGTAAGCGGCAGGGTCGGAACAGGAGAGCGCACGAGG
GAGCTTCCAGGGGGAAACGCCTGGTATCTTTATAGTCCTGTCGGGTTTCGCCACCTCTGACTTGAGCGTC
GATTTTTGTGATGCTCGTCAGGGGGGCGGAGCCTATGGAAAAACGCCAGCAACGCGGCCTTTTTACGGTT
CCTGGCCTTTTGCTGGCCTTTTGCTCACATGTTCTTTCCTGCGTTATCCCCTGATTCTGTGGATAACCGT
ATTACCGCCTTTGAGTGAGCTGATACCGCTCGCCGCAGCCGAACGACCGAGCGCAGCGAGTCAGTGAGCG
AGGAAGCGGAAGAGCGCCCAATACGCAAACCGCCTCTCCCCGCGCGTTGGCCGATTCATTAATGCAGCTG
GCACGACAGGTTTCCCGACTGGAAAGCGGGCAGTGAGCGCAACGCAATTAATACGCGTACCGCTAGCCAG
GAAGAGTTTGTAGAAACGCAAAAAGGCCATCCGTCAGGATGGCCTTCTGCTTAGTTTGATGCCTGGCAGT
TTATGGCGGGCGTCCTGCCCGCCACCCTCCGGGCCGTTGCTTCACAACGTTCAAATCCGCTCCCGGCGGA
TTTGTCCTACTCAGGAGAGCGTTCACCGACAAACAACAGATAAAACGAAAGGCCCAGTCTTCCGACTGAG
CCTTTCGTTTTATTTGATGCCTGGCAGTTCCCTACTCTCGCGTTAACGCTAGCATGGATGTTTTCCCAGT
CACGACGTTGTAAAACGACGGCCAGTCTTAAGCTCGGGCCCCAAATAATGATTTTATTTTGACTGATAGT
GACCTGTTCGTTGCAACAAATTGATGAGCAATGCTTTTTTATAATGCCAACTTTGTACAAAAAAGCAGGC
TCCGCGGCCGCC
